>Addgene plasmid #48157 | pLew90β-GW/T7/PARP SAS/luciferase/Aldolase 3′UTR | depositor full sequence | sequence record 69267 | pLew90β-GW/T7/PARP SAS/luciferase/Aldolase 3′UTR sequence 7954 bps
ATGAAGCCCTGTACGATATTTGTTTTCGTACGTTGAAACTGACGACTCCAACGTTCGGTGATCTGAACCA
CTTGGTGTCCGCGGTGGTTTCCGGCGTGACCTGCTGCCTGCGCTTCCCTGGCCAGCTCAACTCCGACCTG
CGCAAGCTGGCGGTGAACCTGGTGCCGTTCCCTCGTCTGCACTTCTTCATGATGGGCTTTGCCCCGCTCA
GCAGCCGCGGCTCGCAGCAGTACCGAGGTCTGTCCGTGCCGGACGTGACGCAGCAGATGTTCGATGCAAA
GAACATGATGCAGGCTGCAGACCCGGCCCACGGTCGCTACCTGACGGCGTCTGCGCTCTTCCGCGGCCGC
ATGTCGACGAAGGAGGTGGACGAGCAGATGCTCAACGTGCAGAACAAGAACTCGTCCTACTTCATTGAGT
GGATCCCGAACAACATCAAGTCCTCCATCTGCGACATCCCGCCCAAGGGCCTCAAGATGGCCGTCACCTT
TGTCGGCAACAACACCTGCATCCAGGAGATGTTTCGCCGCGTGGGCGAGCAGTTCACGGCGATGTTCCGC
CGCAAGGCGTTCTTGCACTGGTACACGGGCGAGGGAATGGACGAGATGGAGTTCACCGAGGCGGAGTCCA
ACATGAACGATCTTGTGTCGGAGTACCAGCAGTACCAGGACGCCACCATTGAGGAGGAAGCTCGAGACCG
GTCAGGAAACAGCTATGACCATGATTACGCCAAGCTATCAACTTTGTATAGAAAAGTTGGGAGCTCGTAA
TACGACTCACTATAGGGCGAATTGGATCCTGCACGCGCCTTCGAGTTTTTTTTCCTTTTCCCCATTTTTT
TCAACTTGAAGACTTCAATTACACCAAAAAGTAAAATTCACAAGCAAGTTTGTACAAAAAAGCAGGCTCA
ACCATGGAAGACGCCAAAAACATAAAGAAAGGCCCGGCGCCATTCTATCCTCTAGAGGATGGAACCGCTG
GAGAGCAACTGCATAAGGCTATGAAGAGATACGCCCTGGTTCCTGGAACAATTGCTTTTACAGATGCACA
TATCGAGGTGAACATCACGTACGCGGAATACTTCGAAATGTCCGTTCGGTTGGCAGAAGCTATGAAACGA
TATGGGCTGAATACAAATCACAGAATCGTCGTATGCAGTGAAAACTCTCTTCAATTCTTTATGCCGGTGT
TGGGCGCGTTATTTATCGGAGTTGCAGTTGCGCCCGCGAACGACATTTATAATGAACGTGAATTGCTCAA
CAGTATGAACATTTCGCAGCCTACCGTAGTGTTTGTTTCCAAAAAGGGGTTGCAAAAAATTTTGAACGTG
CAAAAAAAATTACCAATAATCCAGAAAATTATTATCATGGATTCTAAAACGGATTACCAGGGATTTCAGT
CGATGTACACGTTCGTCACATCTCATCTACCTCCCGGTTTTAATGAATACGATTTTGTACCAGAGTCCTT
TGATCGTGACAAAACAATTGCACTGATAATGAATTCCTCTGGATCTACTGGGTTACCTAAGGGTGTGGCC
CTTCCGCATAGAACTGCCTGCGTCAGATTCTCGCATGCCAGAGATCCTATTTTTGGCAATCAAATCATTC
CGGATACTGCGATTTTAAGTGTTGTTCCATTCCATCACGGTTTTGGAATGTTTACTACACTCGGATATTT
GATATGTGGATTTCGAGTCGTCTTAATGTATAGATTTGAAGAAGAGCTGTTTTTACGATCCCTTCAGGAT
TACAAAATTCAAAGTGCGTTGCTAGTACCAACCCTATTTTCATTCTTCGCCAAAAGCACTCTGATTGACA
AATACGATTTATCTAATTTACACGAAATTGCTTCTGGGGGCGCACCTCTTTCGAAAGAAGTCGGGGAAGC
GGTTGCAAAACGCTTCCATCTTCCAGGGATACGACAAGGATATGGGCTCACTGAGACTACATCAGCTATT
CTGATTACACCCGAGGGGGATGATAAACCGGGCGCGGTCGGTAAAGTTGTTCCATTTTTTGAAGCGAAGG
TTGTGGATCTGGATACCGGGAAAACGCTGGGCGTTAATCAGAGAGGCGAATTATGTGTCAGAGGACCTAT
GATTATGTCCGGTTATGTAAACAATCCGGAAGCGACCAACGCCTTGATTGACAAGGATGGATGGCTACAT
TCTGGAGACATAGCTTACTGGGACGAAGACGAACACTTCTTCATAGTTGACCGCTTGAAGTCTTTAATTA
AATACAAAGGATATCAGGTGGCCCCCGCTGAATTGGAATCGATATTGTTACAACACCCCAACATCTTCGA
CGCGGGCGTGGCAGGTCTTCCCGACGATGACGCCGGTGAACTTCCCGCCGCCGTTGTTGTTTTGGAGCAC
GGAAAGACGATGACGGAAAAAGAGATCGTGGATTACGTCGCCAGTCAAGTAACAACCGCGAAAAAGTTGC
GCGGAGGAGTTGTGTTTGTGGACGAAGTACCGAAAGGTCTTACCGGAAAACTCGACGCAAGAAAAATCAG
AGAGATCCTCATAAAGGCCAAGAAGGGCGGAAAGATCGCCGTGTAAGACCCAGCTTTCTTGTACAAAGTG
GGGTCTTAAGGATCCTGCCCATTTGGCTTTTCCCTTGTCTCGTGTCTTTTCCGTGGAAAGGTTCCCGGAG
TAATCTGATGGCACAGCAGGGAGGTGCGCCTGCAGGTTGGTTAGGAAGGGGGGATGATGTAAAAGAAGAA
AATGGGGGGATTCGAGCCCGGGCACAACTTTATTATACATAGTTGATAATTCACTGGCCGTGGGCCCTTC
GAAGGTACCGAGCTCTTAATTAAAAGCTTCCGAGCCGCTGAGCAATAACTAGCATAACCCCTTGGGGCCT
CTAAACGGGTCTTGAGGGGTTTTTTGCTGAAAGGAGAACTATATCCGGATAGGGCTGCTAACAAAGCCCG
AAAGGAAGCTGAGTTGGCTGCTGCCACCGCTGAGCAATAACTAGCATAACCCCTTGGGGCCTCTAAACGG
GTCTTGAGGGGTTTTTTGCTGAAAGGAGGAACTATATCCGGCTACGCGTTCTAGACCCGGGGATATCACT
AGTGATGAAAAAGCCTGAACTCACCGCGACGTCTGTCGAGAAGTTTCTGATCGAAAAGTTCGACAGCGTC
TCCGACCTGATGCAGCTCTCGGAGGGCGAAGAATCTCGTGCTTTCAGCTTCGATGTAGGAGGGCGTGGAT
ATGTCCTGCGGGTAAATAGCTGCGCCGATGGTTTCTACAAAGATCGTTATGTTTATCGGCACTTTGCATC
GGCCGCGCTCCCGATTCCGGAAGTGCTTGACATTGGGGAATTCAGCGAGAGCCTGACCTATTGCATCTCC
CGCCGTGCACAGGGTGTCACGTTGCAAGACCTGCCTGAAACCGAACTGCCCGCTGTTCTGCAGCCGGTCG
CGGAGGCCATGGATGCGATCGCTGCGGCCGATCTTAGCCAGACGAGCGGGTTCGGCCCATTCGGACCGCA
AGGAATCGGTCAATACACTACATGGCGTGATTTCATATGAGTCTTGTGATGTACTGGCTGATTTCTACGA
CCAGTTCGCTGACCAGTTGCACGAGTCTCAATTGGACAAAATGCCAGCACTTCCGGCTAAAGGTAACTTG
AACCTCCGTGACATCTTAGAGTCGGACTTCGCGTTCGCGTAACGCCAAATCAATACGACTCACTATAGAG
GGACAAACTCAAGGTCATTCGCAAGAGTGGCCGGATCCTGCCCATTTAGTTAGTTGGCTTTTCCCTTGTC
TCGTGTCTTTTCCGTGGAAAGGTTCCCGGAGTAATCTGATGGCACAGCAGGGAGGTGCGCCTGCAGGTTG
GTTAGGAAGGGGGGATGATGTAAAAGAAGAAAATGGGGGGATTCGAGCCCGGGCACAGCAAGGTCTTCTG
AAATTCATGTTTTTTTTTTTTTTACTCTGCATTGCAGTCTCCGCTCTTATTTAGTTTTGCTTTACGTAAG
GTCTCGTTGCTGCCATAAAATAAGCTTAGAGGAGAAAGAATAGTAACCCTTTCATCAAAGAAAATAGTTC
AAACGAATATGCGCGAAATCGTCTGCGTTCAGGCTGGCCAATGCGGTAACCAGATCGGCTCAAAGTTCTG
GGAGGTGATCCGGCCAAGCTTGGATGGATTGCACGCAGGTTCTCCGGCCGCTTGGGTGGAGAGGCTATTC
GGCTATGACTGGGCACAACAGACAATCGGCTGCTCTGATGCCGCCGTGTTCCGGCTGTCAGCGCAGGGGC
GCCCGGTTCTTTTTGTCAAGACCGACCTGTCCGGTGCCCTGAATGAACTGCAGGACGAGGCAGCGCGGCT
ATCGTGGCTGGCCACGACGGGCGTTCCTTGCGCAGCTGTGCTCGACGTTGTCACTGAAGCGGGAAGGGAC
TGGCTGCTATTGGGCGAAGTGCCGGGGCAGGATCTCCTGTCATCTCACCTTGCTCCTGCCGAGAAAGTAT
CCATCATGGCTGATGCAATGCGGCGGCTGCATACGCTTGATCCGGCTACCTGCCCATTCGACCACCAAGC
GAAACATCGCATCGAGCGAGCACGTACTCGGATGGAAGCCGGTCTTGTCGATCAGGATGATCTGGACGAA
GAGCATCAGGGGCTCGCGCCAGCCGAACTGTTCGCCAGGCTCAAGGCGCGCATGCCCGACGGCGAGGATC
TCGTCGTGACCCATGGCGATGCCTGCTTGCCGAATATCATGGTGGAAAATGGCCGCTTTTCTGGATTCAT
CGACTGTGGCCGGCTGGGTGTGGCGGACCGCTATCAGGACATAGCGTTGGCTACCCGTGATATTGCTGAA
GAGCTTGGCGGCGAATGGGCTGACCGCTTCCTCGTGCTTTACGGTATCGCCGCTCCCGATTCGCAGCGCA
TCGCCTTCTATCGCCTTCTTGACGAGTTCTTCTGAGCGGGACTCTGGGGTTCGGATCCTAACACCGGGTT
GTGTGGCCAAAATTGTTCTGTAGTCGCTGTGAGTTGACACGGCTAGTGCTTATGATTTTCCTCGCGTGTG
GTGCCTGTACTCAGCCCTATGCCTTATTTGCAACACATTTACGTACAGCGCACAAGAGAAGAGAAGATCA
CTTGAAGATAATAAATATAGGGTTGTAGGCATCTTGTTTAACTCAAATTTTCTCGTCTTGGTGTGTCGAC
ATGATTGAAATAGTGCCACCAGTTGTGTTTGATGCGTTTGTTATCTATGCAGTATTCTGCAAGGGGGCAC
AGCAAGGTCTTCTGAAATTCATGTTTTTTTTTTTTTTACTCTGCATTGCAGTCTCCGCTCTTATTTAGTT
TTGCTTTACGTAAGGTCTCGTTGCTGCCATAAAATAAGCTCTAGCCAGATCCTCTACGCCGGACGCATCG
TGGCCGGCATCACCGGCGCCACAGGTGCGGTTGCTGGCGCCTATATCGCCGACATCACCGATGGGGAAGA
TCGGGCTCGCCACTTCGGGCTCATGAGCGCTTGTTTCGGCGTGGGTATGGTGGCAGGCCCCGTGGCCGGG
GGACTGTTGGGCGCCATCTCCTTGCACCATTCCTTGCGGCGGCGGTGCTCAACGGCCTCAACCTACTACT
GGGCTGCTTCCTAATGCAGGAGTCGCATAAGGGAGAGCGTCGATATGGTGCACTCTCAGTACAATCTGCT
CTGATGCCGCATAGTTAAGCCAGCCCCGACACCCGCCAACACCCGCTGACGCGCCCTGACGGGCTTGTCT
GCTCCCGGCATCCGCTTACAGACAAGCTGTGACCGTCTCCGGGAGCTGCATGTGTCAGAGGTTTTCACCG
TCATCACCGAAACGCGCGAGACGAAAGGGCCTCGTGATACGCCTATTTTTATAGGTTAATGTCATGATAA
TAATGGTTTCTTAGACGTCAGGTGGCACTTTTCGGGGAAATGTGCGCGGAACCCCTATTTGTTTATTTTT
CTAAATACATTCAAATATGTATCCGCTCATGAGACAATAACCCTGATAAATGCTTCAATAATATTGAAAA
AGGAAGAGTATGAGTATTCAACATTTCCGTGTCGCCCTTATTCCCTTTTTTGCGGCATTTTGCCTTCCTG
TTTTTGCTCACCCAGAAACGCTGGTGAAAGTAAAAGATGCTGAAGATCAGTTGGGTGCACGAGTGGGTTA
CATCGAACTGGATCTCAACAGCGGTAAGATCCTTGAGAGTTTTCGCCCCGAAGAACGTTTTCCAATGATG
AGCACTTTTAAAGTTCTGCTATGTGGCGCGGTATTATCCCGTATTGACGCCGGGCAAGAGCAACTCGGTC
GCCGCATACACTATTCTCAGAATGACTTGGTTGAGTACTCACCAGTCACAGAAAAGCATCTTACGGATGG
CATGACAGTAAGAGAATTATGCAGTGCTGCCATAACCATGAGTGATAACACTGCGGCCAACTTACTTCTG
ACAACGATCGGAGGACCGAAGGAGCTAACCGCTTTTTTGCACAACATGGGGGATCATGTAACTCGCCTTG
ATCGTTGGGAACCGGAGCTGAATGAAGCCATACCAAACGACGAGCGTGACACCACGATGCCTGTAGCAAT
GGCAACAACGTTGCGCAAACTATTAACTGGCGAACTACTTACTCTAGCTTCCCGGCAACAATTAATAGAC
TGGATGGAGGCGGATAAAGTTGCAGGACCACTTCTGCGCTCGGCCCTTCCGGCTGGCTGGTTTATTGCTG
ATAAATCTGGAGCCGGTGAGCGTGGGTCTCGCGGTATCATTGCAGCACTGGGGCCAGATGGTAAGCCCTC
CCGTATCGTAGTTATCTACACGACGGGGAGTCAGGCAACTATGGATGAACGAAATAGACAGATCGCTGAG
ATAGGTGCCTCACTGATTAAGCATTGGTAACTGTCAGACCAAGTTTACTCATATATACTTTAGATTGATT
TAAAACTTCATTTTTAATTTAAAAGGATCTAGGTGAAGATCCTTTTTGATAATCTCATGACCAAAATCCC
TTAACGTGAGTTTTCGTTCCACTGAGCGTCAGACCCCGTAGAAAAGATCAAAGGATCTTCTTGAGATCCT
TTTTTTCTGCGCGTAATCTGCTGCTTGCAAACAAAAAAACCACCGCTACCAGCGGTGGTTTGTTTGCCGG
ATCAAGAGCTACCAACTCTTTTTCCGAAGGTAACTGGCTTCAGCAGAGCGCAGATACCAAATACTGTCCT
TCTAGTGTAGCCGTAGTTAGGCCACCACTTCAAGAACTCTGTAGCACCGCCTACATACCTCGCTCTGCTA
ATCCTGTTACCAGTGGCTGCTGCCAGTGGCGATAAGTCGTGTCTTACCGGGTTGGACTCAAGACGATAGT
TACCGGATAAGGCGCAGCGGTCGGGCTGAACGGGGGGTTCGTGCACACAGCCCAGCTTGGAGCGAACGAC
CTACACCGAACTGAGATACCTACAGCGTGAGCTATGAGAAAGCGCCACGCTTCCCGAAGGGAGAAAGGCG
GACAGGTATCCGGTAAGCGGCAGGGTCGGAACAGGAGAGCGCACGAGGGAGCTTCCAGGGGGAAACGCCT
GGTATCTTTATAGTCCTGTCGGGTTTCGCCACCTCTGACTTGAGCGTCGATTTTTGTGATGCTCGTCAGG
GGGGCGGAGCCTATGGAAAAACGCCAGCAACGCGGCCTTTTTACGGTTCCTGGCCTTTTGCTGGCCTTTT
GCTCACATGTTCTTTCCTGCGTTATCCCCTGATTCTGTGGATAACCGTATTACCGCCTTTGAGTGAGCTG
ATACCGCTCGCCGCAGCCGAACGACCGAGCGCAGCGAGTCAGTGAGCGAGGAAGCGGAAGAGCGCCCAAT
ACGCAAACCGCCTCTCCCCGCGCGTTGGCCGATTCATTAATGCAGCTGGCTTATCGAAATTAATACGACT
CACTATAGGGAGACCGGAATTCGAGCTCGGTACCTGTATTGACA
Features (pLannotate 1.2.2; 24 found; start..end, strand, type, name):
    739..759     +  protein_bind   attB4: mutant version of attB; core recombination site for the Gateway® BP reaction BP Clonase™
    768..786     +  promoter       T7 promoter: promoter for bacteriophage T7 RNA polymerase
    885..905     +  protein_bind   attB1: mutant version of attB; core recombination site for the Gateway® BP reaction BP Clonase™
    914..2554    +  CDS            luciferase: firefly luciferase; luc
   2571..2591    -  protein_bind   attB2: mutant version of attB; core recombination site for the Gateway® BP reaction BP Clonase™
   2755..2775    -  protein_bind   attB3: mutant version of attB; core recombination site for the Gateway® BP reaction BP Clonase™
   2849..2896    +  terminator     T7 terminator: transcription terminator for bacteriophage T7 RNA polymerase
   2924..2973    +  CDS            SET1 (fragment): solubility-enhancement tag derived from T7 phage gene 10B
   2981..3028    +  terminator     T7 terminator: transcription terminator for bacteriophage T7 RNA polymerase
   3085..3539    +  CDS            HygR (fragment): aminoglycoside phosphotransferase from E. coli; aph(4)-Ia; confers resistance to hygromycin
   3533..3679    +  CDS            RPOL_BPT7 (fragment): Experimental evidence at protein level: Swiss-Prot protein existence level 1. Highly processive DNA-dependent RNA polymerase that catalyzes the transcription of class II and class III viral genes. Recognizes a specific promoter sequence and enters first into an 'abortive phase' where very short transcripts are synthesized and released before proceeding to the processive transcription of long RNA chains. Unwinds the double-stranded DNA to expose the coding strand for templating. Participates in the initiation of viral DNA replication presumably by making primers accessible to the DNA polymerase
   3692..3708    +  promoter       T7 promoter (fragment): promoter for bacteriophage T7 RNA polymerase
   4069..4140    +  CDS            TUBB4B (fragment): TBB4B_MESAU - Also known as TUBB2C. Experimental evidence at protein level: Swiss-Prot protein existence level 1. Tubulin is the major constituent of microtubules. It binds two moles of GTP, one at an exchangeable site on the beta chain and one at a non-exchangeable site on the alpha chain (By similarity). From Mesocricetus auratus (Golden hamster).
   4153..4935    +  CDS            NeoR/KanR: aminoglycoside phosphotransferase from Tn5; aph(3')-II (or nptII); confers resistance to neomycin, kanamycin, and G418 (Geneticin®)
   5368..5643    +  CDS            TcR (fragment): tetracycline efflux protein; tet; confers resistance to tetracycline
   5643..5693    -  misc_feature   bom (fragment): basis of mobility region from pBR322
   5795..5830    -  CDS            rop (fragment): Rop protein, which maintains plasmids at low copy number; rop
   5925..6029    +  promoter       AmpR promoter: bla
   6030..6890    +  CDS            AmpR: β-lactamase; bla; confers resistance to ampicillin, carbenicillin, and related antibiotics
   7061..7649    +  rep_origin     ori: high-copy-number ColE1/pMB1/pBR322/pUC origin of replication
   7832..7890    +  CDS            lacI (fragment): lac repressor; lacI; The lac repressor binds to the lac operator to inhibit transcription in E. coli. This inhibition can be relieved by adding lactose or isopropyl-β-D-thiogalactopyranoside (IPTG).
   7901..7919    +  promoter       T7 promoter: promoter for bacteriophage T7 RNA polymerase
   7927..7944    +  misc_feature   MCS (fragment): pUC18/19 multiple cloning site
   7948..686     +  CDS            TUBB1 (fragment) (across the origin): TBB1_DAUCA - Experimental evidence at protein level: Swiss-Prot protein existence level 1. Tubulin is the major constituent of microtubules. It binds two moles of GTP, one at an exchangeable site on the beta chain and one at a non-exchangeable site on the alpha chain. From Daucus carota (Wild carrot).
