[The description below was written by a language model from this plasmid's Addgene catalogue record and pLannotate feature annotations shown in this document.]
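Description:
pLew90β-GW/T7/PARP SAS/luciferase/Aldolase 3′UTR is a roughly 8 kb Trypanosoma cruzi expression plasmid that makes parasites transgenically produce firefly (P. pyralis) luciferase. It is built on the pLew90β-T7-GW-Neo backbone and is propagated in E. coli as a high-copy plasmid through a ColE1/pUC-type origin with ampicillin selection (AmpR and its bla promoter). Transfected parasites are selected with G418 via a NeoR/KanR aminoglycoside phosphotransferase cassette.

The expression unit was assembled by multisite Gateway cloning, and the feature table shows its modular layout. A T7 promoter sits between attB4 and attB1, the luciferase coding sequence of about 1.6 kb lies between attB1 and attB2, and a short downstream module lies between attB2 and attB3, followed by two T7 terminators. According to the construct name, the upstream module also carries a PARP splice acceptor site and the downstream module an aldolase 3′UTR. These would provide the trans-splicing and 3′-end processing signals that trypanosomatid mRNAs need, but neither element is annotated in the table. Transcription from a T7 promoter requires T7 RNA polymerase; only a small fragment of that gene is detected here, and the record does not state how the polymerase is supplied.

Fragments matching β-tubulin occur near the origin junction and just upstream of NeoR. They were called against heterologous tubulins and probably reflect the "β" tubulin sequences of the backbone, though their role (for example genomic targeting or processing signals) is not stated. Other partial hits (HygR, TcR, rop, bom, lacI) appear to be backbone remnants. Part of the plasmid derives from a pPT7:Otet/Luc vector. The associated work used luciferase-expressing parasites for in vitro and in vivo high-throughput testing of anti-T. cruzi compounds.
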