Addgene plasmid #48157: pLew90β-GW/T7/PARP SAS/luciferase/Aldolase 3′UTR
Purpose: Transgenically expresses firefly luciferase protein in T. cruzi
Depositing lab: Rick Tarleton. Depositing organization: University of Georgia. Publication: In vitro and in vivo high-throughput assays for the testing of anti-Trypanosoma cruzi compounds. Canavaci AM, Bustamante JM, Padilla AM, Perez Brandan CM, Simpson LJ, Xu D, Boehlke CL, Tarleton RL. PLoS Negl Trop Dis. 2010 Jul 13;4(7):e740. doi: 10.1371/journal.pntd.0000740. PubMed 20644616.
Backbone
  Vector backbone: pLew90β-T7-GW-Neo
  Backbone manufacturer: Courtney Boehlke
  Backbone size w/o insert (bp): 7000
  Total vector size (bp): 8000
  Modifications to backbone: see paper
  Vector type: Luciferase ; T. cruzi expression
  Selectable markers: Neomycin (select with G418)
Growth in bacteria
  Bacterial resistance: Ampicillin, 100 μg/mL
  Growth temperature: 37°C
  Growth strain: DH5alpha
  Copy number: High Copy
Gene/Insert
  Gene/Insert name: luciferase (alt name: firefly luciferase)
  Species: P. pyralis
  Insert size (bp): 1640
  Promoter: T7
  Cloning method: Gateway Cloning
  Sequencing primers: 5′ TAATACGACTCACTATAGGG; 3′ GCTAGTTATTGCTCAGCGG
Resource information
  A portion of this plasmid was derived from a plasmid made by: pPT7:Otet/Luc vector (a gift from John E. Donelson, University of Iowa, Iowa City, IA)
Terms and licenses: Academic/Nonprofit Terms; Industry Terms
How to cite: pLew90β-GW/T7/PARP SAS/luciferase/Aldolase 3′UTR was a gift from Rick Tarleton (Addgene plasmid # 48157 ; http://n2t.net/addgene:48157 ; RRID:Addgene_48157)
