>Addgene plasmid #48157 | pLew90β-GW/T7/PARP SAS/luciferase/Aldolase 3′UTR | addgene partial sequence | sequence record 72960 | M13 Reverse
AAGTTGGGAGCTCGTAATACGACTCACTATAGGGCGAATTGGATCCTGCACGCGCCTTCGAGTTTTTTTT
CCTTTTCCCCATTTTTTTCAACTTGAAGACTTCAATTACACCAAAAAGTAAAATTCACAAGCAAGTTTGT
ACAAAAAAGCAGGCTCAACCATGGAAGACGCCAAAAACATAAAGAAAGGCCCGGCGCCATTCTATCCTCT
AGAGGATGGAACCGCTGGAGAGCAACTGCATAAGGCTATGAAGAGATACGCCCTGGTTCCTGGAACAATT
GCTTTTACAGATGCACATATCGAGGTGAACATCACGTACGCGGAATACTTCGAAATGTCCGTTCGGTTGG
CAGAAGCTATGAAACGATATGGGCTGAATACAAATCACAGAATCGTCGTATGCAGTGAAAACTCTCTTCA
ATTCTTTATGCCGGTGTTGGGCGCGTTATTTATCGGAGTTGCAGTTGCGCCCGCGAACGACATTTATAAT
GAACGTGAATTGCTCAACAGTATGAACATTTCGCAGCCTACCGTAGTGTTTGTTTCCAAAAAGGGGTTGC
AAAAAATTTTGAACGTGCAAAAAAAATTACCAATAATCCAGAAAATTATTATCATGGATTCTAAAACGGA
TTACCAGGGATTTCAGTCGATGTACACGTTCGTCACATCTCATCTACCTCCCGGTTTTAATGAATACGAT
TTTGTACCAGAGTCCTTTGATCGTGACAAAACAATTGCACTGATAATGAATTCCTCTGGATCTACTGGGT
TACCTAAGGGTGTGGCCCTTCCGCATAGAACTGCCTGCGTCAGATTCTCGCATGCCAGAGATCCTATTTT
TGGCAATCAAATCATTCCGGATACTGCGATTTTAAGTGTTGTTCCATTCCATCACGG
