>Addgene plasmid #48157 | pLew90β-GW/T7/PARP SAS/luciferase/Aldolase 3′UTR | addgene partial sequence | sequence record 75150 | Luc-F 5'-CAGTCAAGTAACAACCGCGA-3'
GAAGTACCGAAAGGTCTTACCGGAAAACTCGACGCAAGAAAAATCAGAGAGATCCTCATAAAGGCCAAGA
AGGGCGGAAAGATCGCCGTGTAAGACCCAGCTTTCTTGTACAAAGTGGGGTCTTAAGGATCCTGCCCATT
TGGCTTTTCCCTTGTCTCGTGTCTTTTCCGTGGAAAGGTTCCCGGAGTAATCTGATGGCACAGCAGGGAG
GTGCGCCTGCAGGTTGGTTAGGAAGGGGGGATGATGTAAAAGAAGAAAATGGGGGGATTCGAGCCCGGGC
ACAACTTTATTATACATAGTTGATAATTCACTGGCCGTGGGCCCTTCGAAGGTACCGAGCTCTTAATTAA
AAGCTTCCGAGCCGCTGAGCAATAACTAGCATAACCCCTTGGGGCCTCTAAACGGGTCTTGAGGGGTTTT
TTGCTGAAAGGAGAACTATATCCGGATAGGGCTGCTAACAAAGCCCGAAAGGAAGCTGAGTTGGCTGCTG
CCACCGCTGAGCAATAACTAGCATAACCCCTTGGGGCCTCTAAACGGGTCTTGAGGGGTTTTTTGCTGAA
AGGAGGAACTATATCCGGCTACGCGTTCTAGACCCGGGGATATCACTAGTGATGAAAAAGCCTGAACTCA
CCGCGACGTCTGTCGAGAAGTTTCTGATCGAAAAGTTCGACAGCGTCTCCGACCTGATGCAGCTCTCGGA
GGGCGAAGAATCTCGTGCTTTCAGCTTCGATGTAGGAGGGCGTGGATATGTCCTGCGGGTAAATAGCTGC
GCCGATGGTTTCTACAAAGATCGTTATGTTTATCGGCACTTTGCATCGGCCGCGCTCCCGATTCCGGAAG
TGCTTGACATTGGGGAATTCAGCGAGAGCCTGACCTATTGCATCTCCCGCCGTGCACAGGGTGTCACGTT
GCAAGACCTGCCTGAAACCGAA
